>Addgene plasmid #186533 | pcDNA3.1-mhYFP | addgene full sequence | sequence record 368148 | Addgene NGS Result
CGTTCGCTCCAAGCTGGGCTGTGTGCACGAACCCCCCGTTCAGCCCGACCGCTGCGCCTTATCCGGTAAC
TATCGTCTTGAGTCCAACCCGGTAAGACACGACTTATCGCCACTGGCAGCAGCCACTGGTAACAGGATTA
GCAGAGCGAGGTATGTAGGCGGTGCTACAGAGTTCTTGAAGTGGTGGCCTAACTACGGCTACACTAGAAG
AACAGTATTTGGTATCTGCGCTCTGCTGAAGCCAGTTACCTTCGGAAAAAGAGTTGGTAGCTCTTGATCC
GGCAAACAAACCACCGCTGGTAGCGGTGGTTTTTTTGTTTGCAAGCAGCAGATTACGCGCAGAAAAAAAG
GATCTCAAGAAGATCCTTTGATCTTTTCTACGGGGTCTGACGCTCAGTGGAACGAAAACTCACGTTAAGG
GATTTTGGTCATGAGATTATCAAAAAGGATCTTCACCTAGATCCTTTTAAATTAAAAATGAAGTTTTAAA
TCAATCTAAAGTATATATGAGTAAACTTGGTCTGACAGTTACCAATGCTTAATCAGTGAGGCACCTATCT
CAGCGATCTGTCTATTTCGTTCATCCATAGTTGCCTGACTCCCCGTCGTGTAGATAACTACGATACGGGA
GGGCTTACCATCTGGCCCCAGTGCTGCAATGATACCGCGAGACCCACGCTCACCGGCTCCAGATTTATCA
GCAATAAACCAGCCAGCCGGAAGGGCCGAGCGCAGAAGTGGTCCTGCAACTTTATCCGCCTCCATCCAGT
CTATTAATTGTTGCCGGGAAGCTAGAGTAAGTAGTTCGCCAGTTAATAGTTTGCGCAACGTTGTTGCCAT
TGCTACAGGCATCGTGGTGTCACGCTCGTCGTTTGGTATGGCTTCATTCAGCTCCGGTTCCCAACGATCA
AGGCGAGTTACATGATCCCCCATGTTGTGCAAAAAAGCGGTTAGCTCCTTCGGTCCTCCGATCGTTGTCA
GAAGTAAGTTGGCCGCAGTGTTATCACTCATGGTTATGGCAGCACTGCATAATTCTCTTACTGTCATGCC
ATCCGTAAGATGCTTTTCTGTGACTGGTGAGTACTCAACCAAGTCATTCTGAGAATAGTGTATGCGGCGA
CCGAGTTGCTCTTGCCCGGCGTCAATACGGGATAATACCGCGCCACATAGCAGAACTTTAAAAGTGCTCA
TCATTGGAAAACGTTCTTCGGGGCGAAAACTCTCAAGGATCTTACCGCTGTTGAGATCCAGTTCGATGTA
ACCCACTCGTGCACCCAACTGATCTTCAGCATCTTTTACTTTCACCAGCGTTTCTGGGTGAGCAAAAACA
GGAAGGCAAAATGCCGCAAAAAAGGGAATAAGGGCGACACGGAAATGTTGAATACTCATACTCTTCCTTT
TTCAATATTATTGAAGCATTTATCAGGGTTATTGTCTCATGAGCGGATACATATTTGAATGTATTTAGAA
AAATAAACAAATAGGGGTTCCGCGCACATTTCCCCGAAAAGTGCCACCTGACGTCGACGGATCGGGAGAT
CTCCCGATCCCCTATGGTGCACTCTCAGTACAATCTGCTCTGATGCCGCATAGTTAAGCCAGTATCTGCT
CCCTGCTTGTGTGTTGGAGGTCGCTGAGTAGTGCGCGAGCAAAATTTAAGCTACAACAAGGCAAGGCTTG
ACCGACAATTGCATGAAGAATCTGCTTAGGGTTAGGCGTTTTGCGCTGCTTCGCGATGTACGGGCCAGAT
ATACGCGTTGACATTGATTATTGACTAGTTATTAATAGTAATCAATTACGGGGTCATTAGTTCATAGCCC
ATATATGGAGTTCCGCGTTACATAACTTACGGTAAATGGCCCGCCTGGCTGACCGCCCAACGACCCCCGC
CCATTGACGTCAATAATGACGTATGTTCCCATAGTAACGCCAATAGGGACTTTCCATTGACGTCAATGGG
TGGAGTATTTACGGTAAACTGCCCACTTGGCAGTACATCAAGTGTATCATATGCCAAGTACGCCCCCTAT
TGACGTCAATGACGGTAAATGGCCCGCCTGGCATTATGCCCAGTACATGACCTTATGGGACTTTCCTACT
TGGCAGTACATCTACGTATTAGTCATCGCTATTACCATGGTGATGCGGTTTTGGCAGTACATCAATGGGC
GTGGATAGCGGTTTGACTCACGGGGATTTCCAAGTCTCCACCCCATTGACGTCAATGGGAGTTTGTTTTG
GCACCAAAATCAACGGGACTTTCCAAAATGTCGTAACAACTCCGCCCCATTGACGCAAATGGGCGGTAGG
CGTGTACGGTGGGAGGTCTATATAAGCAGAGCTCTCTGGCTAACTAGAGAACCCACTGCTTACTGGCTTA
TCGAAATTAATACGACTCACTATAGGGAGACCCAAGCTTGGTACCGAGCTCGGATCCACTAGTAACGGCC
GCCAGTGTGCTGGAATTCGGCATGGTGAGCAAGGGCGAGGAGCTGTTCACCGGGGTGGTGCCCATCCTGG
TCGAGCTGGACGGCGACGTAAACGGCCACAAGTTCAGCGTCCGCGGCGAGGGCGAGGGCGATGCCACCAA
CGGCAAGCTGACCCTGAAGCTCATCTCCACCACCGGCAAGCTGCCCGTGCCCTGGCCCACCCTCGTGACC
ACCTTAGGCTACGGCCTGATGGTGTTCGCCCGCTACCCCGACCACATGAAGCAGCACGACTTCTTCAAGT
CCGCCATGCCCGAAGGCTACGTCCAGGAGCGCACCATCTCTTTCGAGGACGACGGTTACTACAAGACCCG
CGCCGAGGTGAAGTTCGAGGGCGACACCCTGGTGAACCGCATCGTGCTGAAGGGCATCGACTTCAAGGAG
GACGGCAACATCCTGGGGCACAAGCTGGAGTACAACTTCAACCCCCACAACGTCTATATCACGGCCGACA
AGCAGAAGAACGGCATCAAGGCTAACTTCAAGATCCGCCACAACGTTGAGGACGGCGGCGTGCAGCTCGC
CGACCACTACCAGCAGAACACCCCCATCGGCGACGGCCCCGTGCTGATGCCCGACAACCACTACCTGAGC
TACCAGTCCAAGCTGAGCAAAGACCCCAACGAGAAGCGCGATCACATGGTCCTGAAGGAGAGGGTGACCG
CCGCCGGGATTACACATGACATGAACGAGCTGTACAAGTAATCTAGAGGGCCCTATTCTATAGTGTCACC
TAAATGCTAGAGCTCGCTGATCAGCCTCGACTGTGCCTTCTAGTTGCCAGCCATCTGTTGTTTGCCCCTC
CCCCGTGCCTTCCTTGACCCTGGAAGGTGCCACTCCCACTGTCCTTTCCTAATAAAATGAGGAAATTGCA
TCGCATTGTCTGAGTAGGTGTCATTCTATTCTGGGGGGTGGGGTGGGGCAGGACAGCAAGGGGGAGGATT
GGGAAGACAATAGCAGGCATGCTGGGGATGCGGTGGGCTCTATGGCTTCTGAGGCGGAAAGAACCAGCTG
GGGCTCTAGGGGGTATCCCC
[124 nt withheld, positions 3521-3644]
C
[91 nt withheld, positions 3646-3736]
A
[49 nt withheld, positions 3738-3786]
CCTTTGACGTTGGAGTCCACGTTCTTT
[37 nt withheld, positions 3814-3850]
ACCCTATCTCGGTCTATTCTTTTGATTTATAAGGGATTTTGCCGATTTCGGCCTATTGGTTAAAAAATGA
GCTGATTTAACAAAAATTTAACGCGAATTAATTCTGTGGAATGTGTGTCAGTTAGGGTGTGGAAAGTCCC
CAGGCTCCCCAGCAGGCAGAAGTATGCAAAGCATGCATCTCAATTAGTCAGCAACCAGGTGTGGAAAGTC
CCCAGGCTCCCCAGCAGGCAGAAGTATGCAAAGCATGCATCTCAATTAGTCAGCAACCATAGTCCCGCCC
CTAACTCCGCCCATCCCGCCCCTAACTCCGCCCAGTTCCGCCCATTCTCCGCCCCATGGCTGACTAATTT
TTTTTATTTATGCAGAGGCCGAGGCCGCCTCTGCCTCTGAGCTATTCCAGAAGTAGTGAGGAGGCTTTTT
TGGAGGCCTAGGCTTTTGCAAAAAGCTCCCGGGAGCTTGTATATCCATTTTCGGATCTGATCAAGAGACA
GGATGAGGATCGTTTCGCATGATTGAACAAGATGGATTGCACGCAGGTTCTCCGGCCGCTTGGGTGGAGA
GGCTATTCGGCTATGACTGGGCACAACAGACAATCGGCTGCTCTGATGCCGCCGTGTTCCGGCTGTCAGC
GCAGGGGCGCCCGGTTCTTTTTGTCAAGACCGACCTGTCCGGTGCCCTGAATGAACTGCAGGACGAGGCA
GCGCGGCTATCGTGGCTGGCCACGACGGGCGTTCCTTGCGCAGCTGTGCTCGACGTTGTCACTGAAGCGG
GAAGGGACTGGCTGCTATTGGGCGAAGTGCCGGGGCAGGATCTCCTGTCATCTCACCTTGCTCCTGCCGA
GAAAGTATCCATCATGGCTGATGCAATGCGGCGGCTGCATACGCTTGATCCGGCTACCTGCCCATTCGAC
CACCAAGCGAAACATCGCATCGAGCGAGCACGTACTCGGATGGAAGCCGGTCTTGTCGATCAGGATGATC
TGGACGAAGAGCATCAGGGGCTCGCGCCAGCCGAACTGTTCGCCAGGCTCAAGGCGCGCATGCCCGACGG
CGAGGATCTCGTCGTGACCCATGGCGATGCCTGCTTGCCGAATATCATGGTGGAAAATGGCCGCTTTTCT
GGATTCATCGACTGTGGCCGGCTGGGTGTGGCGGACCGCTATCAGGACATAGCGTTGGCTACCCGTGATA
TTGCTGAAGAGCTTGGCGGCGAATGGGCTGACCGCTTCCTCGTGCTTTACGGTATCGCCGCTCCCGATTC
GCAGCGCATCGCCTTCTATCGCCTTCTTGACGAGTTCTTCTGAGCGGGACTCTGGGGTTCGAAATGACCG
ACCAAGCGACGCCCAACCTGCCATCACGAGATTTCGATTCCACCGCCGCCTTCTATGAAAGGTTGGGCTT
CGGAATCGTTTTCCGGGACGCCGGCTGGATGATCCTCCAGCGCGGGGATCTCATGCTGGAGTTCTTCGCC
CACCCCAACTTGTTTATTGCAGCTTATAATGGTTACAAATAAAGCAATAGCATCACAAATTTCACAAATA
AAGCATTTTTTTCACTGCATTCTAGTTGTGGTTTGTCCAAACTCATCAATGTATCTTATCATGTCTGTAT
ACCGTCGACCTCTAGCTAGAGCTTGGCGTAATCATGGTCATAGCTGTTTCCTGTGTGAAATTGTTATCCG
CTCACAATTCCACACAACATACGAGCCGGAAGCATAAAGTGTAAAGCCTGGGGTGCCTAATGAGTGAGCT
AACTCACATTAATTGCGTTGCGCTCACTGCCCGCTTTCCAGTCGGGAAACCTGTCGTGCCAGCTGCATTA
ATGAATCGGCCAACGCGCGGGGAGAGGCGGTTTGCGTATTGGGCGCTCTTCCGCTTCCTCGCTCACTGAC
TCGCTGCGCTCGGTCGTTCGGCTGCGGCGAGCGGTATCAGCTCACTCAAAGGCGGTAATACGGTTATCCA
CAGAATCAGGGGATAACGCAGGAAAGAACATGTGAGCAAAAGGCCAGCAAAAGGCCAGGAACCGTAAAAA
GGCCGCGTTGCTGGCGTTTTTCCATAGGCTCCGCCCCCCTGACGAGCATCACAAAAATCGACGCTCAAGT
CAGAGGTGGCGAAACCCGACAGGACTATAAAGATACCAGGCGTTTCCCCCTGGAAGCTCCCTCGTGCGCT
CTCCTGTTCCGACCCTGCCGCTTACCGGATACCTGTCCGCCTTTCTCCCTTCGGGAAGCGTGGCGCTTTC
TCATAGCTCACGCTGTAGGTATCTCAGTTCGGTGTAGGT
Features (pLannotate 1.2.2; 21 found; start..end, strand, type, name):
    529..1389    -  CDS            AmpR: β-lactamase; bla; confers resistance to ampicillin, carbenicillin, and related antibiotics
   1390..1494    -  promoter       AmpR promoter: bla
   1553..1605    -  misc_feature   bom (fragment): basis of mobility region from pBR322
   1760..2139    +  enhancer       CMV enhancer: human cytomegalovirus immediate early enhancer
   2140..2343    +  promoter       CMV promoter: human cytomegalovirus (CMV) immediate early promoter
   2339..2372    +  LTR            5' LTR (truncated) (fragment): truncated 5' long terminal repeat (LTR) from HIV-1
   2388..2406    +  promoter       T7 promoter: promoter for bacteriophage T7 RNA polymerase
   2472..3191    +  CDS            mGreenLantern: monomeric GFP derivative that displays exceptionally high brightness in cells (Campbell et al., 2020)
   3207..3225    -  promoter       SP6 promoter: promoter for bacteriophage SP6 RNA polymerase
   3251..3475    +  polyA_signal   bGH poly(A) signal: bovine growth hormone polyadenylation signal
   3479..3500    +  promoter       SV40 promoter (fragment): SV40 enhancer and early promoter
   3521..3949    +  rep_origin     f1 ori (sequence partly withheld): f1 bacteriophage origin of replication; arrow indicates direction of (+) strand synthesis
   3963..4292    +  promoter       SV40 promoter: SV40 enhancer and early promoter
   4359..5150    +  CDS            neo: KKA2_KLEPN - Also known as kan, nptII. Experimental evidence at protein level: Swiss-Prot protein existence level 1. Resistance to kanamycin, neomycin, paromomycin, ribostamycin, butirosin and gentamicin B. From Klebsiella pneumoniae.
   5174..5332    +  CDS            ble (fragment): BLE_KLEPN - Experimental evidence at protein level: Swiss-Prot protein existence level 1. Binding protein with a strong affinity to the bleomycin family of antibiotics. Binds to CL990; an antimitotic-antibiotic compound. From Klebsiella pneumoniae.
   5327..5448    +  polyA_signal   SV40 poly(A) signal: SV40 polyadenylation signal
   5521..5537    -  protein_bind   lac operator: The lac repressor binds to the lac operator to inhibit transcription in E. coli. This inhibition can be relieved by adding lactose or isopropyl-β-D-thiogalactopyranoside (IPTG). lac repressor encoded by lacI
   5545..5575    -  promoter       lac promoter: promoter for the E. coli lac operon
   5590..5611    -  protein_bind   CAP binding site: CAP binding activates transcription in the presence of cAMP. E. coli catabolite activator protein
   5624..5716    -  CDS            lacI (fragment): lac repressor; lacI; The lac repressor binds to the lac operator to inhibit transcription in E. coli. This inhibition can be relieved by adding lactose or isopropyl-β-D-thiogalactopyranoside (IPTG).
   5899..358     -  rep_origin     ori (across the origin): high-copy-number ColE1/pMB1/pBR322/pUC origin of replication
