[The description below was written by a language model from this plasmid's Addgene catalogue record and pLannotate feature annotations shown in this document.]
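Description:
pcDNA3.1-mhYFP is a mammalian expression plasmid built on the pcDNA3.1 backbone for cytosolic expression of monomeric hyperfolder YFP (mhYFP), a synthetic yellow fluorescent protein. The sequenced plasmid is 6,129 nt. It is maintained in E. coli at high copy through a ColE1/pUC-type origin and selected with ampicillin via the β-lactamase gene and its native promoter. An f1 origin is also present, which allows single-stranded DNA production. For mammalian cells, a neomycin phosphotransferase gene driven by the SV40 enhancer/early promoter and terminated by the SV40 poly(A) signal permits G418 selection of stable transfectants.

The payload is a 720 bp open reading frame cloned between EcoRI and XbaI sites, both retained. It lies downstream of the human CMV immediate early enhancer and promoter and upstream of the bovine growth hormone polyadenylation signal. The insert is described as hfYFP carrying the S147P, L195M and V206K substitutions. The automated annotation labels this coding sequence as mGreenLantern, which most likely reflects sequence similarity to a related GFP-family protein in the annotation database rather than the actual identity of the insert; the position and length match the catalogued mhYFP. T7 and SP6 phage promoters flank the insert. No targeting signal or epitope tag is recorded, in keeping with untargeted cytosolic expression. Several short fragment calls (HIV-1 LTR, ble, lacI, bom) appear to be backbone remnants or spurious matches rather than functional elements.

The associated work concerns chemically stable fluorescent proteins for advanced microscopy. The plasmid serves to express mhYFP in transfected mammalian cells for imaging.
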