Addgene plasmid #186533: pcDNA3.1-mhYFP
Purpose: Monomeric hyperfolder YFP fluorescent protein: cytosolic expression in mammalian cells
Depositing lab: Gregory Petsko. Depositing organization: Cornell University. Publication: Chemically stable fluorescent proteins for advanced microscopy. Campbell BC, Paez-Segala MG, Looger LL, Petsko GA, Liu CF. Nat Methods. 2022 Nov 7. pii: 10.1038/s41592-022-01660-7. doi: 10.1038/s41592-022-01660-7. PubMed 36344833.
Backbone
  Vector backbone: pcDNA3.1
  Vector type: Mammalian Expression
  Selectable markers: Neomycin (select with G418)
Growth in bacteria
  Bacterial resistance: Ampicillin, 100 μg/mL
  Growth temperature: 37°C
  Growth strain: DH5alpha
  Copy number: High Copy
Gene/Insert
  Gene/Insert name: Monomeric hyperfolder YFP (alt name: mhYFP)
  Species: Synthetic
  Insert size (bp): 720
  Mutation: hfYFP-S147P/L195M/V206K
  Promoter: CMV
  Cloning method: Restriction Enzyme; 5′ cloning site EcoRI (not destroyed); 3′ cloning site XbaI (not destroyed)
  Sequencing primers: 5′ CMV Forward (CGCAAATGGGCGGTAGGCGTG); 3′ BGH Reverse (TAGAAGGCACAGTCGAGG)
Terms and licenses: Academic/Nonprofit Terms; Industry Terms: Not Available to Industry
How to cite: pcDNA3.1-mhYFP was a gift from Gregory Petsko (Addgene plasmid # 186533 ; http://n2t.net/addgene:186533 ; RRID:Addgene_186533)
